>Addgene plasmid #27765 | CAV1-K*R-HA | depositor full sequence | sequence record 13069 | Author sequence
TAGTTATTAATAGTAATCAATTACGGGGTCATTAGTTCATAGCCCATATATGGAGTTCCGCGTTACATAA
CTTACGGTAAATGGCCCGCCTGGCTGACCGCCCAACGACCCCCGCCCATTGACGTCAATAATGACGTATG
TTCCCATAGTAACGCCAATAGGGACTTTCCATTGACGTCAATGGGTGGAGTATTTACGGTAAACTGCCCA
CTTGGCAGTACATCAAGTGTATCATATGCCAAGTACGCCCCCTATTGACGTCAATGACGGTAAATGGCCC
GCCTGGCATTATGCCCAGTACATGACCTTATGGGACTTTCCTACTTGGCAGTACATCTACGTATTAGTCA
TCGCTATTACCATGGTGATGCGGTTTTGGCAGTACATCAATGGGCGTGGATAGCGGTTTGACTCACGGGG
ATTTCCAAGTCTCCACCCCATTGACGTCAATGGGAGTTTGTTTTGGCACCAAAATCAACGGGACTTTCCA
AAATGTCGTAACAACTCCGCCCCATTGACGCAAATGGGCGGTAGGCGTGTACGGTGGGAGGTCTATATAA
GCAGAGCTGGTTTAGTGAACCGTCAGATCCGCTAGCGCTACCGGACTCAGATCTCGAGCTCAAGCTTACC
ATGTCTGGGGGCCGCTACGTAGACTCGGAGGGACATCTCTACACCGTTCCCATCCGGGAACAGGGCAACA
TCTACCGCCCCAACAACCGCGCCATGGCAGACGAGCTGAGCGAGCGCCAAGTGTACGACGCGCACACCCG
CGAGATCGACCTGGTCAACCGCGACCCTCGCCACCTCAACGATGACGTGGTCCGCATTGACTTTGAAGAT
GTGATTGCAGAACCAGAAGGGACACACAGTTTTGACGGCATTTGGCGCGCCAGCTTCACCACCTTCACTG
TGACGCGCTACTGGTTTTACCGCTTGCTGTCTGCCCTCTTTGGCATCCCGATGGCACTCATCTGGGGCAT
TTACTTCGCCATTCTCTCTTTCCTGCACATCTGGGCAGTTGTACCATGCATTCGCAGCTTCCTGATTGAG
ATTCAGTGCATCAGCCGTGTCTATTCCATCTACGTCCACACCGTCTGTGACCCACTCTTTGAAGCTGTTG
GGCGCATATTCAGCAATGTCCGCATCAACTTGCAGCGCGAAATAGGGGATCCATACCCATACGACGTCCC
AGACTACGCTAGCTAGCGGCCGCGACTCTAGATCATAATCAGCCATACCACATTTGTAGAGGTTTTACTT
GCTTTAAAAAACCTCCCACACCTCCCCCTGAACCTGAAACATAAAATGAATGCAATTGTTGTTGTTAACT
TGTTTATTGCAGCTTATAATGGTTACAAATAAAGCAATAGCATCACAAATTTCACAAATAAAGCATTTTT
TTCACTGCATTCTAGTTGTGGTTTGTCCAAACTCATCAATGTATCTTAAGGCGTAAATTGTAAGCGTTAA
TATTTTGTTAAAATTCGCGTTAAATTTTTGTTAAATCAGCTCATTTTTTAACCAATAGGCCGAAATCGGC
AAAATCCCTTATAAATCAAAAGAATAGACCGAGATAGGGT
[37 nt withheld, positions 1581-1617]
AAAGAACGTGGACTCCAACGTCAAAGG
[49 nt withheld, positions 1645-1693]
T
[91 nt withheld, positions 1695-1785]
G
[124 nt withheld, positions 1787-1910]
CAGGTGGCACTTTTCGGGGAAATGTGCGCGGAACCCCTATTTGTTTATTTTTCTAAATACATTCAAATAT
GTATCCGCTCATGAGACAATAACCCTGATAAATGCTTCAATAATATTGAAAAAGGAAGAGTCCTGAGGCG
GAAAGAACCAGCTGTGGAATGTGTGTCAGTTAGGGTGTGGAAAGTCCCCAGGCTCCCCAGCAGGCAGAAG
TATGCAAAGCATGCATCTCAATTAGTCAGCAACCAGGTGTGGAAAGTCCCCAGGCTCCCCAGCAGGCAGA
AGTATGCAAAGCATGCATCTCAATTAGTCAGCAACCATAGTCCCGCCCCTAACTCCGCCCATCCCGCCCC
TAACTCCGCCCAGTTCCGCCCATTCTCCGCCCCATGGCTGACTAATTTTTTTTATTTATGCAGAGGCCGA
GGCCGCCTCGGCCTCTGAGCTATTCCAGAAGTAGTGAGGAGGCTTTTTTGGAGGCCTAGGCTTTTGCAAA
GATCGATCAAGAGACAGGATGAGGATCGTTTCGCATGATTGAACAAGATGGATTGCACGCAGGTTCTCCG
GCCGCTTGGGTGGAGAGGCTATTCGGCTATGACTGGGCACAACAGACAATCGGCTGCTCTGATGCCGCCG
TGTTCCGGCTGTCAGCGCAGGGGCGCCCGGTTCTTTTTGTCAAGACCGACCTGTCCGGTGCCCTGAATGA
ACTGCAAGACGAGGCAGCGCGGCTATCGTGGCTGGCCACGACGGGCGTTCCTTGCGCAGCTGTGCTCGAC
GTTGTCACTGAAGCGGGAAGGGACTGGCTGCTATTGGGCGAAGTGCCGGGGCAGGATCTCCTGTCATCTC
ACCTTGCTCCTGCCGAGAAAGTATCCATCATGGCTGATGCAATGCGGCGGCTGCATACGCTTGATCCGGC
TACCTGCCCATTCGACCACCAAGCGAAACATCGCATCGAGCGAGCACGTACTCGGATGGAAGCCGGTCTT
GTCGATCAGGATGATCTGGACGAAGAGCATCAGGGGCTCGCGCCAGCCGAACTGTTCGCCAGGCTCAAGG
CGAGCATGCCCGACGGCGAGGATCTCGTCGTGACCCATGGCGATGCCTGCTTGCCGAATATCATGGTGGA
AAATGGCCGCTTTTCTGGATTCATCGACTGTGGCCGGCTGGGTGTGGCGGACCGCTATCAGGACATAGCG
TTGGCTACCCGTGATATTGCTGAAGAGCTTGGCGGCGAATGGGCTGACCGCTTCCTCGTGCTTTACGGTA
TCGCCGCTCCCGATTCGCAGCGCATCGCCTTCTATCGCCTTCTTGACGAGTTCTTCTGAGCGGGACTCTG
GGGTTCGAAATGACCGACCAAGCGACGCCCAACCTGCCATCACGAGATTTCGATTCCACCGCCGCCTTCT
ATGAAAGGTTGGGCTTCGGAATCGTTTTCCGGGACGCCGGCTGGATGATCCTCCAGCGCGGGGATCTCAT
GCTGGAGTTCTTCGCCCACCCTAGGGGGAGGCTAACTGAAACACGGAAGGAGACAATACCGGAAGGAACC
CGCGCTATGACGGCAATAAAAAGACAGAATAAAACGCACGGTGTTGGGTCGTTTGTTCATAAACGCGGGG
TTCGGTCCCAGGGCTGGCACTCTGTCGATACCCCACCGAGACCCCATTGGGGCCAATACGCCCGCGTTTC
TTCCTTTTCCCCACCCCACCCCCCAAGTTCGGGTGAAGGCCCAGGGCTCGCAGCCAACGTCGGGGCGGCA
GGCCCTGCCATAGCCTCAGGTTACTCATATATACTTTAGATTGATTTAAAACTTCATTTTTAATTTAAAA
GGATCTAGGTGAAGATCCTTTTTGATAATCTCATGACCAAAATCCCTTAACGTGAGTTTTCGTTCCACTG
AGCGTCAGACCCCGTAGAAAAGATCAAAGGATCTTCTTGAGATCCTTTTTTTCTGCGCGTAATCTGCTGC
TTGCAAACAAAAAAACCACCGCTACCAGCGGTGGTTTGTTTGCCGGATCAAGAGCTACCAACTCTTTTTC
CGAAGGTAACTGGCTTCAGCAGAGCGCAGATACCAAATACTGTCCTTCTAGTGTAGCCGTAGTTAGGCCA
CCACTTCAAGAACTCTGTAGCACCGCCTACATACCTCGCTCTGCTAATCCTGTTACCAGTGGCTGCTGCC
AGTGGCGATAAGTCGTGTCTTACCGGGTTGGACTCAAGACGATAGTTACCGGATAAGGCGCAGCGGTCGG
GCTGAACGGGGGGTTCGTGCACACAGCCCAGCTTGGAGCGAACGACCTACACCGAACTGAGATACCTACA
GCGTGAGCTATGAGAAAGCGCCACGCTTCCCGAAGGGAGAAAGGCGGACAGGTATCCGGTAAGCGGCAGG
GTCGGAACAGGAGAGCGCACGAGGGAGCTTCCAGGGGGAAACGCCTGGTATCTTTATAGTCCTGTCGGGT
TTCGCCACCTCTGACTTGAGCGTCGATTTTTGTGATGCTCGTCAGGGGGGCGGAGCCTATGGAAAAACGC
CAGCAACGCGGCCTTTTTACGGTTCCTGGCCTTTTGCTGGCCTTTTGCTCACATGTTCTTTCCTGCGTTA
TCCCCTGATTCTGTGGATAACCGTATTACCGCCATGCAT
Features (pLannotate 1.2.2; 14 found; start..end, strand, type, name):
     61..364     +  enhancer       CMV enhancer: human cytomegalovirus immediate early enhancer
    365..568     +  promoter       CMV promoter: human cytomegalovirus (CMV) immediate early promoter
    591..627     +  misc_feature   MCS (fragment): multiple cloning site
    631..1164    +  CDS            CAV1: CAV1_CHLAE - Experimental evidence at protein level: Swiss-Prot protein existence level 1. May act as a scaffolding protein within caveolar membranes. Forms a stable heterooligomeric complex with CAV2 that targets to lipid rafts and drives caveolae formation. Mediates the recruitment of CAVIN proteins (CAVIN1/2/3/4) to the caveolae (By similarity). Interacts directly with G-protein alpha subunits and can functionally regulate their activity (By similarity). Involved in the costimulatory signal essential for T-cell receptor (TCR)-mediated T-cell activation. Its binding to DPP4 induces T-cell pr
   1221..1304    +  CDS            large T antigen (fragment): large T antigen from SV40 (simian virus 40)
   1327..1448    +  polyA_signal   SV40 poly(A) signal: SV40 polyadenylation signal
   1482..1910    -  rep_origin     f1 ori (sequence partly withheld): f1 bacteriophage origin of replication; arrow indicates direction of (+) strand synthesis
   1937..2041    +  promoter       AmpR promoter: bla
   2043..2400    +  promoter       SV40 promoter: SV40 enhancer and early promoter
   2435..3229    +  CDS            NeoR/KanR: aminoglycoside phosphotransferase from Tn5; aph(3')-II (or nptII); confers resistance to neomycin, kanamycin, and G418 (Geneticin®)
   3250..3402    +  CDS            ble (fragment): BLE_KLEPN - Experimental evidence at protein level: Swiss-Prot protein existence level 1. Binding protein with a strong affinity to the bleomycin family of antibiotics. Binds to CL990; an antimitotic-antibiotic compound. From Klebsiella pneumoniae.
   3461..3508    +  polyA_signal   HSV TK poly(A) signal: herpes simplex virus thymidine kinase polyadenylation signal (Cole and Stacy, 1985)
   3599..3615    -  polyA_signal   bGH poly(A) signal (fragment): bovine growth hormone polyadenylation signal
   3837..4425    +  rep_origin     ori: high-copy-number ColE1/pMB1/pBR322/pUC origin of replication
