[The description below was written by a language model from this plasmid's Addgene catalogue record and pLannotate feature annotations shown in this document.]
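Description:
CAV1-K*R-HA is a mammalian expression plasmid built on the pEGFP-N1 backbone that encodes a lysine-free mutant of human caveolin-1 carrying a C-terminal HA epitope tag. The roughly 0.58 kb insert was cloned between HindIII and NotI. The recorded backbone size and the absence of any GFP feature in the annotation indicate that the EGFP coding sequence of the parent vector was removed, so the protein is tagged only with HA. Expression is driven by the human cytomegalovirus immediate-early enhancer and promoter, and transcripts are terminated by the SV40 polyadenylation signal. The automated annotation matches the coding sequence to a primate CAV1 orthologue, but the catalogue entry gives the species as human. The HA tag itself was not called as a separate feature.

The plasmid replicates at high copy in E. coli from a pUC-type ColE1 origin and also carries an f1 origin for single-stranded DNA production. A single Tn5 aminoglycoside phosphotransferase gene provides both selections. A bacterial bla-type promoter drives it for kanamycin resistance in bacteria, and the SV40 enhancer/early promoter, paired with the HSV TK polyadenylation signal, drives it for G418 selection of transfected mammalian cells. The short large T antigen, ble and bGH poly(A) fragments in the feature table are most likely backbone remnants or partial matches rather than functional elements.

Every lysine in caveolin-1 has been replaced by arginine, so according to the depositor the protein cannot be ubiquitinated. The construct serves as a ubiquitination-deficient comparison to wild-type caveolin-1. It comes from work on the ubiquitination of caveolin-1 and its sorting into intralumenal vesicles of endolysosomes for degradation, and the HA tag allows detection of the mutant protein.
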