Addgene plasmid #27765: CAV1-K*R-HA
Depositing lab: Ari Helenius. Depositing organization: ETH Zurich (Swiss Federal Institute of Technology). Publication: Caveolin-1 is ubiquitinated and targeted to intralumenal vesicles in endolysosomes for degradation. Hayer A, Stoeber M, Ritz D, Engel S, Meyer HH, Helenius A. J Cell Biol. 2010 Nov 1. 191(3):615-29. 10.1083/jcb.201003086 PubMed 21041450.
Backbone
  Vector backbone: pEGFP-N1
  Backbone size w/o insert (bp): 3955
  Vector type: Mammalian Expression
  Selectable markers: Neomycin (select with G418)
Growth in bacteria
  Bacterial resistance: Kanamycin, 50 μg/mL
  Growth temperature: 37°C
  Growth strain: DH5alpha
  Copy number: High Copy
Gene/Insert
  Gene/Insert name: caveolin-1, lysine null mutant (alt names: CAV1; cav-1)
  Species: H. sapiens (human)
  Insert size (bp): 584
  Mutation: All lysines mutated to arginines (K*R)
  GenBank ID: NM_001753
  Entrez Gene: CAV1 (a.k.a. BSCL3, CGL3, LCCNS, MSTP085, PPH3, VIP21)
  Tag / fusion protein: HA (C terminal on insert)
  Cloning method: Restriction Enzyme; 5′ cloning site HindIII (not destroyed); 3′ cloning site NotI (not destroyed)
  Sequencing primers: 5′ CMV Forward
Terms and licenses: Academic/Nonprofit Terms; Industry Terms: Not Available to Industry
Depositor comments: The mutant CAV1-K*R cannot be ubiquitinated as all lysines are mutated to arginines.
How to cite: CAV1-K*R-HA was a gift from Ari Helenius (Addgene plasmid # 27765 ; http://n2t.net/addgene:27765 ; RRID:Addgene_27765)
