>Addgene plasmid #27765 | CAV1-K*R-HA | addgene partial sequence | sequence record 35920 | SV40pA-R 5'-GAAATTTGTGATGCTATTGC-3'
TTAACAACAACAATTGCATTCATTTTATGTTTCAGGTTCAGGGGGAGGTGTGGGAGGTTTTTTAAAGCAA
GTAAAACCTCTACAAATGTGGTATGGCTGATTATGATCTAGAGTCGCGGCCGCTAGCTAGCGTAGTCTGG
GACGTCGTATGGGTATGGATCCCCTATTTCGCGCTGCAAGTTGATGCGGACATTGCTGAATATGCGCCCA
ACAGCTTCAAAGAGTGGGTCACAGACGGTGTGGACGTAGATGGAATAGACACGGCTGATGCACTGAATCT
CAATCAGGAAGCTGCGAATGCATGGTACAACTGCCCAGATGTGCAGGAAAGAGAGAATGGCGAAGTAAAT
GCCCCAGATGAGTGCCATCGGGATGCCAAAGAGGGCAGACAGCAAGCGGTAAAACCAGTAGCGCGTCACA
GTGAAGGTGGTGAAGCTGGCGCGCCAAATGCCGTCAAAACTGTGTGTCCCTTCTGGTTCTGCAATCACAT
CTTCAAAGTCAATGCGGACCACGTCATCGTTGAGGTGGCGAGGGTCGCGGTTGACCAGGTCGATCTCGCG
GGTGTGCGCGTCGTACACTTGGCGCTCGCTCAGCTCGTCTGCCATGGCGCGGTTGTTGGGGCGGTAGATG
TTGCCCTGTTCCCGGATGGGAACGGTGTAGAGATGTCCCTCCGAGTCTACGTAGCGGCCCCCAGACATGG
TAAGCTTGAGCTCGAGATCTGAGTCCGGTAGCGCTAGCGGATCTGACGGTTCACTAAACCAGCTCTGCTT
ATATAGACCTCCCACCGTACACGCCTACCGCCCATTTGCGTCAATGGGGCGGAGTTGTTACGACATTTTG
GAAAGTCCCGTTGATTTTGGTGCCAAAACAAACTCCCATTGACGTCAATGGGGTGGAGACTTGGAAATCC
CCGTGAGTCAAA
